>Addgene plasmid #111182 | pLXI_TRC401 SMARCB1 var 2 | addgene full sequence | sequence record 225132 | Addgene  NGS Result
GGACAGCAGAGATCCACTTTGGCCGCGAATCGATATGTCGAGTTTACTCCCTATCAGTGATAGAGAACGT
ATGTCGAGTTTACTCCCTATCAGTGATAGAGAACGATGTCGAGTTTACTCCCTATCAGTGATAGAGAACG
TATGTCGAGTTTACTCCCTATCAGTGATAGAGAACGTATGTCGAGTTTACTCCCTATCAGTGATAGAGAA
CGTATGTCGAGTTTATCCCTATCAGTGATAGAGAACGTATGTCGAGTTTACTCCCTATCAGTGATAGAGA
ACGTATGTCGAGGTAGGCGTGTACGGTGGGAGGCCTATATAAGCAGAGCTCGTTTAGTGAACCGTCAGAT
CGCCTGGAGAATTGGCTAGCATCAACAAGTTTGTACAAAAAAGTTGGCACCATGATGATGATGGCGCTGA
GCAAGACCTTCGGGCAGAAGCCCGTGAAGTTCCAGCTGGAGGACGACGGCGAGTTCTACATGATCGGCTC
CGAGGTGGGAAACTACCTCCGTATGTTCCGAGGTTCTCTGTACAAGAGATACCCCTCACTCTGGAGGCGA
CTAGCCACTGTGGAAGAGAGGAAGAAAATAGTTGCATCGTCACATGATCACGGATACACGACTCTAGCCA
CCAGTGTGACCCTGTTAAAAGCCTCGGAAGTGGAAGAGATTCTGGATGGCAACGATGAGAAGTACAAGGC
TGTGTCCATCAGCACAGAGCCCCCCACCTACCTCAGGGAACAGAAGGCCAAGAGGAACAGCCAGTGGGTA
CCCACCCTGCCCAACAGCTCCCACCACTTAGATGCCGTGCCATGCTCCACAACCATCAACAGGAACCGCA
TGGGCCGAGACAAGAAGAGAACCTTCCCCCTTTGCTTTGATGACCATGACCCAGCTGTGATCCATGAGAA
CGCATCTCAGCCCGAGGTGCTGGTCCCCATCCGGCTGGACATGGAGATCGATGGGCAGAAGCTGCGAGAC
GCCTTCACCTGGAACATGAATGAGAAGTTGATGACGCCTGAGATGTTTTCAGAAATCCTCTGTGACGATC
TGGATTTGAACCCGCTGACGTTTGTGCCAGCCATCGCCTCTGCCATCAGACAGCAGATCGAGTCCTACCC
CACGGACAGCATCCTGGAGGACCAGTCAGACCAGCGCGTCATCATCAAGCTGAACATCCATGTGGGAAAC
ATTTCCCTGGTGGACCAGTTTGAGTGGGACATGTCAGAGAAGGAGAACTCACCAGAGAAGTTTGCCCTGA
AGCTGTGCTCGGAGCTGGGGTTGGGCGGGGAGTTTGTCACCACCATCGCATACAGCATCCGGGGACAGCT
GAGCTGGCATCAGAAGACCTACGCCTTCAGCGAGAACCCTCTGCCCACAGTGGAGATTGCCATCCGGAAC
ACGGGCGATGCGGACCAGTGGTGCCCACTGCTGGAGACTCTGACAGACGCTGAGATGGAGAAGAAGATCC
GCGACCAGGACAGGAACACGAGGCGGATGAGGCGTCTTGCCAACACGGCCCCGGCCTGGTTGCCAACTTT
CTTGTACAAAGTGGTTTAGTAATGAACCGGTCCACCACCACCACCACCACTAAGGATCCGGGGTTGGGGT
TGCGCCTTTTCCAAGGCAGCCCTGGGTTTGCGCAGGGACGCGGCTGCTCTGGGCGTGGTTCCGGGAAACG
CAGCGGCGCCGACCCTGGGTCTCGCACATTCTTCACGTCCGTTCGCAGCGTCACCCGGATCTTCGCCGCT
ACCCTTGTGGGCCCCCCGGCGACGCTTCCTGCTCCGCCCCTAAGTCGGGAAGGTTCCTTGCGGTTCGCGG
CGTGCCGGACGTGACAAACGGAAGCCGCACGTCTCACTAGTACCCTCGCAGACGGACAGCGCCAGGGAGC
AATGGCAGCGCGCCGACCGCGATGGGCTGTGGCCAATAGCGGCTGCTCAGCAGGGCGCGCCGAGAGCAGC
GGCCGGGAAGGGGCGGTGCGGGAGGCGGGGTGTGGGGCGGTAGTGTGGGCCCTGTTCCTGCCCGCGCGGT
GTTCCGCATTCTGCAAGCCTCCGGAGCGCACGTCGGCAGTCGGCTCCCTCGTTGACCGAATCACCGACCT
CTCTCCCCAGCAATTCACCATGACCGAGTACAAGCCCACGGTGCGCCTCGCCACCCGCGACGACGTCCCC
AGGGCCGTACGCACCCTCGCCGCCGCGTTCGCCGACTACCCCGCCACGCGCCACACCGTCGATCCGGACC
GCCACATCGAGCGGGTCACCGAGCTGCAAGAACTCTTCCTCACGCGCGTCGGGCTCGACATCGGCAAGGT
GTGGGTCGCGGACGACGGCGCCGCGGTGGCGGTCTGGACCACGCCGGAGAGCGTCGAAGCGGGGGCGGTG
TTCGCCGAGATCGGCCCGCGCATGGCCGAGTTGAGCGGTTCCCGGCTGGCCGCGCAGCAACAGATGGAAG
GCCTCCTGGCGCCGCACCGGCCCAAGGAGCCCGCGTGGTTCCTGGCCACCGTCGGCGTCTCGCCCGACCA
CCAGGGCAAGGGTCTGGGCAGCGCCGTCGTGCTCCCCGGAGTGGAGGCGGCCGAGCGCGCCGGGGTGCCC
GCCTTCCTGGAGACCTCCGCGCCCCGCAACCTCCCCTTCTACGAGCGGCTCGGCTTCACCGTCACCGCCG
ACGTCGAGGTGCCCGAAGGACCGCGCACCTGGTGCATGACCCGCAAGCCCGGTGCCGAAGGTAGAGGTTC
TCTCCTCACTTGTGGTGATGTTGAAGAAAACCCTGGTCCAATGTCTAGACTGGACAAGAGCAAAGTCATA
AACGGAGCTCTGGAATTACTCAATGGTGTCGGTATCGAAGGCCTGACGACAAGGAAACTCGCTCAAAAGC
TGGGAGTTGAGCAGCCTACCCTGTACTGGCACGTGAAGAACAAGCGGGCCCTGCTCGATGCCCTGCCAAT
CGAGATGCTGGACAGGCATCATACCCACTTCTGCCCCCTGGAAGGCGAGTCATGGCAAGACTTTCTGCGG
AACAACGCCAAGTCATACCGCTGTGCTCTCCTCTCACATCGCGACGGGGCTAAAGTGCATCTCGGCACCC
GCCCAACAGAGAAACAGTACGAAACCCTGGAAAATCAGCTCGCGTTCCTGTGTCAGCAAGGCTTCTCCCT
GGAGAACGCACTGTACGCTCTGTCCGCCGTGGGCCACTTTACACTGGGCTGCGTATTGGAGGAACAGGAG
CATCAAGTAGCAAAAGAGGAAAGAGAGACACCTACCACCGATTCTATGCCCCCACTTCTGAGACAAGCAA
TTGAGCTGTTCGACCGGCAGGGAGCCGAACCTGCCTTCCTTTTCGGCCTGGAACTAATCATATGTGGCCT
GGAGAAACAGCTAAAGTGCGAAAGCGGCGGGCCGACCGACGCCCTTGACGATTTTGACTTAGACATGCTC
CCAGCCGATGCCCTTGACGACTTTGACCTTGATATGCTGCCTGCTGACGCTCTTGACGATTTTGACCTTG
ACATGCTCCCCGGGTAACTAAGTAAGGATCGATCCAAGATATCGTATTCTTAACTATGTTGCTCCTTTTA
CGCTATGTGGATACGCTGCTTTAATGCCTTTGTATCATGCTATTGCTTCCCGTATGGCTTTCATTTTCTC
CTCCTTGTATAAATCCTGGTTGCTGTCTCTTTATGAGGAGTTGTGGCCCGTTGTCAGGCAACGTGGCGTG
GTGTGCACTGTGTTTGCTGACGCAACCCCCACTGGTTGGGGCATTGCCACCACCTGTCAGCTCCTTTCCG
GGACTTTCGCTTTCCCCCTCCCTATTGCCACGGCGGAACTCATCGCCGCCTGCCTTGCCCGCTGCTGGAC
AGGGGCTCGGCTGTTGGGCACTGACAATTCCGTGGTGTTGTCGGGGAAGCTGACGTCCTTTCCATGGCTG
CTCGCCTGTGTTGCCACCTGGATTCTGCGCGGGACGTCCTTCTGCTACGTCCCTTCGGCCCTCAATCCAG
CGGACCTTCCTTCCCGCGGCCTGCTGCCGGCTCTGCGGCCTCTTCCGCGTCTTCGCCTTCGCCCTCAGAC
GAGTCGGATCTCCCTTTGGGCCGCCTCCCCGCCTGTTTCGCCTCGGCGTCCGGACTAGAGGTACCTTTAA
GACCAATGACTTACAAGGCAGCTGTAGATCTTAGCCACTTTTTAAAAGAAAAGGGGGGACTGGAAGGGCT
AATTCACTCCCAACGAAGACAAGATCTGCTTTTTGCTTGTACTGGGTCTCTCTGGTTAGACCAGATCTGA
GCCTGGGAGCTCTCTGGCTAACTAGGGAACCCACTGCTTAAGCCTCAATAAAGCTTGCCTTGAGTGCTTC
AAGTAGTGTGTGCCCGTCTGTTGTGTGACTCTGGTAACTAGAGATCCCTCAGACCCTTTTAGTCAGTGTG
GAAAATCTCTAGCAGTAGTAGTTCATGTCATCTTATTATTCAGTATTTATAACTTGCAAAGAAATGAATA
TCAGAGAGTGAGAGGAACTTGTTTATTGCAGCTTATAATGGTTACAAATAAAGCAATAGCATCACAAATT
TCACAAATAAAGCATTTTTTTCACTGCATTCTAGTTGTGGTTTGTCCAAACTCATCAATGTATCTTATCA
TGTCTGGCTCTAGCTATCCCGCCCCTAACTCCGCCCATCCCGCCCCTAACTCCGCCCAGTTCCGCCCATT
CTCCGCCCCATGGCTGACTAATTTTTTTTATTTATGCAGAGGCCGAGGCCGCCTCGGCCTCTGAGCTATT
CCAGAAGTAGTGAGGAGGCTTTTTTGGAGGCCTTTCAAATATGTATCCGCTCATGAGACAATAACCCTGA
TAAATGCTTCAATAATATTGAAAAAGGAAGAGTATGAGTATTCAACATTTCCGTGTCGCCCTTATTCCCT
TTTTTGCGGCATTTTGCCTTCCTGTTTTTGCTCACCCAGAAACGCTGGTGAAAGTAAAAGATGCTGAAGA
TCAGTTGGGTGCACGAGTGGGTTACATCGAACTGGATCTCAACAGCGGTAAGATCCTTGAGAGTTTTCGC
CCCGAAGAACGTTTTCCAATGATGAGCACTTTTAAAGTTCTGCTATGTGGCGCGGTATTATCCCGTATTG
ACGCCGGGCAAGAGCAACTCGGTCGCCGCATACACTATTCTCAGAATGACTTGGTTGAGTACTCACCAGT
CACAGAAAAGCATCTTACGGATGGCATGACAGTAAGAGAATTATGCAGTGCTGCCATAACCATGAGTGAT
AACACTGCGGCCAACTTACTTCTGACAACGATCGGAGGACCGAAGGAGCTAACCGCTTTTTTGCACAACA
TGGGGGATCATGTAACTCGCCTTGATCGTTGGGAACCGGAGCTGAATGAAGCCATACCAAACGACGAGCG
TGACACCACGATGCCTGTAGCAATGGCAACAACGTTGCGCAAACTATTAACTGGCGAACTACTTACTCTA
GCTTCCCGGCAACAATTAATAGACTGGATGGAGGCGGATAAAGTTGCAGGACCACTTCTGCGCTCGGCCC
TTCCGGCTGGCTGGTTTATTGCTGATAAATCTGGAGCCGGTGAGCGTGGGTCTCGCGGTATCATTGCAGC
ACTGGGGCCAGATGGTAAGCCCTCCCGTATCGTAGTTATCTACACGACGGGGAGTCAGGCAACTATGGAT
GAACGAAATAGACAGATCGCTGAGATAGGTGCCTCACTGATTAAGCATTGGTAACTGTCAGACCAAGTTT
ACTCATATATACTTTAGATTGATTTAAAACTTCATTTTTAATTTAAAAGGATCTAGGTGAAGATCCTTTT
TGATAATCTCATGACCAAAATCCCTTAACGTGAGTTTTCGTTCCACTGAGCGTCAGACCCCGTAGAAAAG
ATCAAAGGATCTTCTTGAGATCCTTTTTTTCTGCGCGTAATCTGCTGCTTGCAAACAAAAAAACCACCGC
TACCAGCGGTGGTTTGTTTGCCGGATCAAGAGCTACCAACTCTTTTTCCGAAGGTAACTGGCTTCAGCAG
AGCGCAGATACCAAATACTGTTCTTCTAGTGTAGCCGTAGTTAGGCCACCACTTCAAGAACTCTGTAGCA
CCGCCTACATACCTCGCTCTGCTAATCCTGTTACCAGTGGCTGCTGCCAGTGGCGATAAGTCGTGTCTTA
CCGGGTTGGACTCAAGACGATAGTTACCGGATAAGGCGCAGCGGTCGGGCTGAACGGGGGGTTCGTGCAC
ACAGCCCAGCTTGGAGCGAACGACCTACACCGAACTGAGATACCTACAGCGTGAGCTATGAGAAAGCGCC
ACGCTTCCCGAAGGGAGAAAGGCGGACAGGTATCCGGTAAGCGGCAGGGTCGGAACAGGAGAGCGCACGA
GGGAGCTTCCAGGGGGAAACGCCTGGTATCTTTATAGTCCTGTCGGGTTTCGCCACCTCTGACTTGAGCG
TCGATTTTTGTGATGCTCGTCAGGGGGGCGGAGCCTATGGAAAAACGCCAGCAACGCGGCCTTTTTACGG
TTCCTGGCCTTTTGCTGGCCTTTTGCTCACATGTTCTTTCCTGCGTTATCCCCTGATTCTGTGGATAACC
GTATTACCGCCTTTGAGTGAGCTGATACCGCTCGCCGCAGCCGAACGACCGAGCGCAGCGAGTCAGTGAG
CGAGGAAGCGGAAGAGCGCCCAATACGCAAACCGCCTCTCCCCGCGCGTTGGCCGATTCATTAATGCAGC
TGGCACGACAGGTTTCCCGACTGGAAAGCGGGCAGTGAGCGCAACGCAATTAATGTGAGTTAGCTCACTC
ATTAGGCACCCCAGGCTTTACACTTTATGCTTCCGGCTCGTATGTTGTGTGGAATTGTGAGCGGATAACA
ATTTCACACAGGAAACAGCTATGACCATGATTACGCCAAGCGCGCAATTAACCCTCACTAAAGGGAACAA
AAGCTGGAGCTGCAAGCTTAATGTAGTCTTATGCAATACTCTTGTAGTCTTGCAACATGGTAACGATGAG
TTAGCAACATGCCTTACAAGGAGAGAAAAAGCACCGTGCATGCCGATTGGTGGAAGTAAGGTGGTACGAT
CGTGCCTTATTAGGAAGGCAACAGACGGGTCTGACATGGATTGGACGAACCACTGAATTGCCGCATTGCA
GAGATATTGTATTTAAGTGCCTAGCTCGATACATAAACGGGTCTCTCTGGTTAGACCAGATCTGAGCCTG
GGAGCTCTCTGGCTAACTAGGGAACCCACTGCTTAAGCCTCAATAAAGCTTGCCTTGAGTGCTTCAAGTA
GTGTGTGCCCGTCTGTTGTGTGACTCTGGTAACTAGAGATCCCTCAGACCCTTTTAGTCAGTGTGGAAAA
TCTCTAGCAGTGGCGCCCGAACAGGGACTTGAAAGCGAAAGGGAAACCAGAGGAGCTCTCTCGACGCAGG
ACTCGGCTTGCTGAAGCGCGCACGGCAAGAGGCGAGGGGCGGCGACTGGTGAGTACGCCAAAAATTTTGA
CTAGCGGAGGCTAGAAGGAGAGAGATGGGTGCGAGAGCGTCAGTATTAAGCGGGGGAGAATTAGATCGCG
ATGGGAAAAAATTCGGTTAAGGCCAGGGGGAAAGAAAAAATATAAATTAAAACATATAGTATGGGCAAGC
AGGGAGCTAGAACGATTCGCAGTTAATCCTGGCCTGTTAGAAACATCAGAAGGCTGTAGACAAATACTGG
GACAGCTACAACCATCCCTTCAGACAGGATCAGAAGAACTTAGATCATTATATAATACAGTAGCAACCCT
CTATTGTGTGCATCAAAGGATAGAGATAAAAGACACCAAGGAAGCTTTAGACAAGATAGAGGAAGAGCAA
AACAAAAGTAAGACCACCGCACAGCAAGCGGCCGCTGATCTTCAGACCTGGAGGAGGAGATATGAGGGAC
AATTGGAGAAGTGAATTATATAAATATAAAGTAGTAAAAATTGAACCATTAGGAGTAGCACCCACCAAGG
CAAAGAGAAGAGTGGTGCAGAGAGAAAAAAGAGCAGTGGGAATAGGAGCTTTGTTCCTTGGGTTCTTGGG
AGCAGCAGGAAGCACTATGGGCGCAGCGTCAATGACGCTGACGGTACAGGCCAGACAATTATTGTCTGGT
ATAGTGCAGCAGCAGAACAATTTGCTGAGGGCTATTGAGGCGCAACAGCATCTGTTGCAACTCACAGTCT
GGGGCATCAAGCAGCTCCAGGCAAGAATCCTGGCTGTGGAAAGATACCTAAAGGATCAACAGCTCCTGGG
GATTTGGGGTTGCTCTGGAAAACTCATTTGCACCACTGCTGTGCCTTGGAATGCTAGTTGGAGTAATAAA
TCTCTGGAACAGATTTGGAATCACACGACCTGGATGGAGTGGGACAGAGAAATTAACAATTACACAAGCT
TAATACACTCCTTAATTGAAGAATCGCAAAACCAGCAAGAAAAGAATGAACAAGAATTATTGGAATTAGA
TAAATGGGCAAGTTTGTGGAATTGGTTTAACATAACAAATTGGCTGTGGTATATAAAATTATTCATAATG
ATAGTAGGAGGCTTGGTAGGTTTAAGAATAGTTTTTGCTGTACTTTCTATAGTGAATAGAGTTAGGCAGG
GATATTCACCATTATCGTTTCAGACCCACCTCCCAACCCCGAGGGGACAATTCTCGACCTCGAGACAAAT
GGCAGTATTCATCCACAATTTTAAAAGAAAAGGGGGGATTGGGGGGTACAGTGCAGGGGAAAGAATAGTA
GACATAATAGCAACAGACATACAAACTAAAGAATTACAAAAACAAATTACAAAAATTCAAAATTTTCGGG
TTTATTACAG
Features (pLannotate 1.2.2; 29 found; start..end, strand, type, name):
     40..354     +  promoter       tight TRE promoter: Tet-responsive promoter PTight, consisting of seven tet operator sequences followed by the minimal CMV promoter
    376..393     +  protein_bind   attB1 (fragment): mutant version of attB; core recombination site for the Gateway® BP reaction BP Clonase™
    402..1529    +  CDS            SMARCB1: SNF5_HUMAN - Also known as BAF47, INI1, SNF5L1. Experimental evidence at protein level: Swiss-Prot protein existence level 1. Core component of the BAF (hSWI/SNF) complex. This ATP- dependent chromatin-remodeling complex plays important roles in cell proliferation and differentiation, in cellular antiviral activities and inhibition of tumor formation. The BAF complex is able to create a stable, altered form of chromatin that constrains fewer negative supercoils than normal. This change in supercoiling would be due to the conversion of up to one-half of the nucleosomes on polynucleosomal arrays
   1537..1554    -  protein_bind   attB2 (fragment): mutant version of attB; core recombination site for the Gateway® BP reaction BP Clonase™
   1572..1590    +  CDS            9xHis (fragment): 9xHis affinity tag
   1600..2110    +  promoter       hPGK promoter: human phosphoglycerate kinase 1 promoter
   2120..2716    +  CDS            PuroR (fragment): puromycin N-acetyltransferase; pac from Streptomyces; confers resistance to puromycin
   2771..3468    +  CDS            rtTA3 (fragment): reverse tetracycline transactivator 3 activates expression from Tet-responsive promoters in the presence of doxycycline
   3398..3508    +  CDS            VP48: 3 tandem repeats of the minimal activation domain of herpes simplex virus VP16 (Cheng et al., 2013)
   3544..4092    +  misc_feature   WPRE (fragment): woodchuck hepatitis virus posttranscriptional regulatory element
   4118..4189    +  CDS            nef (fragment): NEF_HV1Z2 - Experimental evidence at protein level: Swiss-Prot protein existence level 1. Extracellular Nef protein targets CD4(+) T-lymphocytes for apoptosis by interacting with CXCR4 surface receptors. From Human immunodeficiency virus type 1 group M subtype D (isolate Z2/CDC-Z34) (HIV-1).
   4191..4424    +  LTR            3' LTR (ΔU3): self-inactivating 3' long terminal repeat (LTR) from HIV-1
   4496..4617    +  polyA_signal   SV40 poly(A) signal: SV40 polyadenylation signal
   4657..4792    +  rep_origin     SV40 ori: SV40 origin of replication
   4800..4863    +  promoter       AmpR promoter: bla
   4864..5724    +  CDS            AmpR: β-lactamase; bla; confers resistance to ampicillin, carbenicillin, and related antibiotics
   5895..6483    +  rep_origin     ori: high-copy-number ColE1/pMB1/pBR322/pUC origin of replication
   6666..6758    +  CDS            lacI (fragment): lac repressor; lacI; The lac repressor binds to the lac operator to inhibit transcription in E. coli. This inhibition can be relieved by adding lactose or isopropyl-β-D-thiogalactopyranoside (IPTG).
   6771..6792    +  protein_bind   CAP binding site: CAP binding activates transcription in the presence of cAMP. E. coli catabolite activator protein
   6807..6837    +  promoter       lac promoter: promoter for the E. coli lac operon
   6845..6861    +  protein_bind   lac operator: The lac repressor binds to the lac operator to inhibit transcription in E. coli. This inhibition can be relieved by adding lactose or isopropyl-β-D-thiogalactopyranoside (IPTG). lac repressor encoded by lacI
   6906..6924    +  promoter       T3 promoter: promoter for bacteriophage T3 RNA polymerase
   6952..7178    +  promoter       RSV promoter: Rous sarcoma virus enhancer/promoter
   7179..7359    +  LTR            5' LTR (truncated): truncated 5' long terminal repeat (LTR) from HIV-1
   7406..7531    +  misc_feature   HIV-1 Ψ: packaging signal of human immunodeficiency virus type 1
   7515..7878    +  CDS            HIV-1 gag (fragment): gag protein from human immunodeficiency virus 1; gag
   8024..8257    +  misc_feature   RRE: The Rev response element (RRE) of HIV-1 allows for Rev-dependent mRNA export from the nucleus to the cytoplasm.
   8634..8658    +  CDS            Rev (fragment): human immunodeficiency virus 1 (HIV-1) Rev protein; rev; enhances nuclear export of unspliced and incompletely spliced viral mRNAs
   8699..8816    +  misc_feature   cPPT/CTS: central polypurine tract and central termination sequence of HIV-1
