[The description below was written by a language model from this plasmid's Addgene catalogue record and pLannotate feature annotations shown in this document.]
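Description:
pLXI_TRC401 SMARCB1 var 2 is a third-generation-style, self-inactivating HIV-1 lentiviral vector for doxycycline-inducible expression of human SMARCB1 (also called BAF47, INI1 or SNF5), transcript variant 2. It is maintained in E. coli through a ColE1/pUC-type origin and ampicillin resistance. The catalogue nevertheless lists it as low copy and specifies a recombination-tolerant strain, as is common for LTR-containing plasmids. The viral backbone comprises an RSV promoter driving a truncated 5' LTR, the Ψ packaging signal with a gag fragment, the RRE for Rev-dependent export, the cPPT/CTS, a WPRE and a ΔU3 3' LTR. An SV40 poly(A) signal and SV40 origin lie outside the provirus.

The payload is an all-in-one Tet-On arrangement. A tight TRE promoter (seven tet operators plus a minimal CMV promoter) drives the SMARCB1 coding sequence. The insert was introduced by Gateway recombination and is flanked by attB1 and attB2 remnants. The record describes the protein as untagged, and the short His-tag fragment annotated downstream of attB2 is presumably not part of the expressed product. A human PGK promoter then drives puromycin N-acetyltransferase followed by the rtTA3 reverse transactivator. Transduced cells can therefore be selected with puromycin, and they constitutively produce the activator that switches on the TRE when doxycycline is added. How the two coding regions are linked is not annotated.

The associated study concerns renal medullary carcinomas that depend on SMARCB1 loss, which suggests use for controlled re-expression of this SWI/SNF core subunit in deficient cells. The sequenced record spans 8,830 nt, whereas the catalogue gives a total size of 10,484 bp, and this discrepancy is not explained.
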