Addgene plasmid #111182: pLXI_TRC401 SMARCB1 var 2
Purpose: Inducible vector (untagged) with SMARCB1 variant 2
Depositing lab: William Hahn. Depositing organization: Dana-Farber Cancer Institute. Publication: Renal medullary carcinomas depend upon SMARCB1 loss and are sensitive to proteasome inhibition. Hong AL, Tseng YY, Wala JA, Kim WJ, Kynnap BD, Doshi MB, Kugener G, Sandoval GJ, Howard TP, Li J, Yang X, Tillgren M, Ghandi M, Sayeed A, Deasy R, Ward A, McSteen B, Labella KM, Keskula P, Tracy A, Connor C, Clinton CM, Church AJ, Crompton BD, Janeway KA, Van Hare B, Sandak D, Gjoerup O, Bandopadhayay P, Clemons PA, Schreiber SL, Root DE, Gokhale PC, Chi SN, Mullen EA, Roberts CW, Kadoch C, Beroukhim R, Ligon KL, Boehm JS, Hahn WC. Elife. 2019 Mar 12;8. pii: 44161. doi: 10.7554/eLife.44161. PubMed 30860482.
Backbone
  Vector backbone: pLXI_TRC401
  Backbone manufacturer: Broad Institute
  Backbone size w/o insert (bp): 9354
  Total vector size (bp): 10484
  Vector type: Lentiviral
  Selectable markers: Puromycin
Growth in bacteria
  Bacterial resistance: Ampicillin, 100 μg/mL
  Growth temperature: 30°C
  Growth strain: NEB Stable
  Copy number: Low Copy
Gene/Insert
  Gene/Insert name: BAF47 (alt names: INI1; BAF47)
  Species: H. sapiens (human)
  Insert size (bp): 1130
  GenBank ID: NM_001007468.2 NM_001007468.2
  Entrez Gene: SMARCB1 (a.k.a. BAF47, CSS3, INI-1, INI1, MRD15, PPP1R144, RDT, RTPS1, SNF5, SNF5L1, SWNTS1, Sfh1p, Snr1, hSNFS)
  Promoter: TRE
  Cloning method: Gateway Cloning
  Sequencing primers: 5′ TCGAGGTAGGCGTGTACGGTG; 3′ GACGTGAAGAATGTGCGAGAC
Terms and licenses: Academic/Nonprofit Terms; Industry Terms: Not Available to Industry
How to cite: pLXI_TRC401 SMARCB1 var 2 was a gift from William Hahn (Addgene plasmid # 111182 ; http://n2t.net/addgene:111182 ; RRID:Addgene_111182)
